Addgene plasmid #32968: pEntr-Tbx5flbio
Depositing lab: William Pu. Depositing organization: Boston Children's Hospital. Publication: Co-occupancy by multiple cardiac transcription factors identifies transcriptional enhancers active in heart. He A, Kong SW, Ma Q, Pu WT. Proc Natl Acad Sci U S A. 2011 Apr 5. 108(14):5632-7. 10.1073/pnas.1016959108 PubMed 21415370.
Backbone
  Vector backbone: pEntr3c
  Backbone manufacturer: Invitrogen
  Backbone size w/o insert (bp): 2700
  Modifications to backbone: see pEntr-flbio
  Vector type: gateway
Growth in bacteria
  Bacterial resistance: Kanamycin, 50 μg/mL
  Growth temperature: 37°C
  Growth strain: DH5alpha
  Copy number: High Copy
Gene/Insert
  Gene/Insert name: Tbx5
  Species: H. sapiens (human)
  Insert size (bp): 1600
  Entrez Gene: TBX5 (a.k.a. HOS)
  Tag / fusion protein: flag-bio (C terminal on backbone)
Terms and licenses: Academic/Nonprofit Terms; Industry Terms: Not Available to Industry
How to cite: pEntr-Tbx5flbio was a gift from William Pu (Addgene plasmid # 32968 ; http://n2t.net/addgene:32968 ; RRID:Addgene_32968)
