[The description below was written by a language model from this plasmid's Addgene catalogue record and pLannotate feature annotations shown in this document.]
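Description:
pEntr-Tbx5flbio is a Gateway entry clone built on the Invitrogen pEntr3c backbone, in a version previously modified (as the parental pEntr-flbio) to supply a C-terminal FLAG-biotinylation tag. It is a small bacterial plasmid of about 3.95 kb, maintained at high copy in E. coli through a ColE1/pUC-type origin and selected with kanamycin via an aminoglycoside phosphotransferase gene. A short fragment annotated as RSF origin lies at the start of the sequence record, next to the end of the pUC-type origin on the circular map, and is probably an annotation artefact rather than a second functional replicon. The rrnB T1 and T2 terminators sit upstream of the cloning region, where they insulate the insert from read-through transcription originating in the backbone.

The payload is the human TBX5 coding sequence, about 1.6 kb, encoding a T-box DNA-binding transcription factor involved in heart development and limb patterning. It is followed closely by a FLAG epitope (annotated as a fragment of 3xFLAG, consistent with a single copy) and an AviTag, a short peptide that can be enzymatically biotinylated by the BirA ligase. The whole fusion is flanked by attL1 and attL2 sites. No promoter is annotated upstream of the coding sequence, as expected for an entry clone: the plasmid is not an expression construct itself but a donor for LR Clonase recombination, which moves the tagged open reading frame into any attR-containing destination vector of choice. The associated study mapped co-occupancy of cardiac transcription factors at heart enhancers, so the likely purpose is to express biotin-taggable TBX5 for streptavidin- or FLAG-based pulldown of the protein and its bound chromatin.
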