Features (pLannotate 1.2.2; 10 found; start..end, strand, type, name):
      1..46      +  rep_origin     RSF ori (fragment): Plasmids containing the RSF 1030 origin of replication can be propagated in E. coli cells that contain additional plasmids with compatible origins.
    106..149     -  terminator     rrnB T1 terminator: Escherichia coli rrnB; transcription terminator T1 from the E. coli rrnB gene
    281..308     +  terminator     rrnB T2 terminator: transcription terminator T2 from the E. coli rrnB gene
    358..457     +  protein_bind   attL1: mutant version of attL; recombination site for the Gateway® LR reaction LR Clonase™
    497..2050    +  CDS            TBX5: TBX5_HUMAN - Experimental evidence at protein level: Swiss-Prot protein existence level 1. DNA-binding protein that regulates the transcription of several genes and is involved in heart development and limb pattern formation (PubMed:25725155, PubMed:25963046, PubMed:29174768, PubMed:26917986, PubMed:27035640, PubMed:8988164). Binds to the core DNA motif of NPPA promoter (PubMed:26926761). From Homo sapiens (Human).
   2057..2080    +  CDS            3xFLAG (fragment): three tandem FLAG® epitope tags
   2093..2137    +  CDS            AviTag™: peptide tag that allows for enzymatic biotinylation
   2182..2281    -  protein_bind   attL2: mutant version of attL; recombination site for the Gateway® LR reaction LR Clonase™
   2404..3213    +  CDS            KanR: aminoglycoside phosphotransferase; aph(3')-Ia; confers resistance to kanamycin in bacteria or G418 (Geneticin®) in eukaryotes
   3303..3891    +  rep_origin     ori: high-copy-number ColE1/pMB1/pBR322/pUC origin of replication
>Addgene plasmid #32968 | pEntr-Tbx5flbio | addgene full sequence | sequence record 174390 | Addgene NGS Result
CTTTCCTGCGTTATCCCCTGATTCTGTGGATAACCGTATTACCGCTAGCATGGATCTCGGGGACGTCTAA
CTACTAAGCGAGAGTAGGGAACTGCCAGGCATCAAATAAAACGAAAGGCTCAGTCGGAAGACTGGGCCTT
TCGTTTTATCTGTTGTTTGTCGGTGAACGCTCTCCTGAGTAGGACAAATCCGCCGGGAGCGGATTTGAAC
GTTGTGAAGCAACGGCCCGGAGGGTGGCGGGCAGGACGCCCGCCATAAACTGCCAGGCATCAAACTAAGC
AGAAGGCCATCCTGACGGATGGCCTTTTTGCGTTTCTACAAACTCTTCCTGTTAGTTAGTTACTTAAGCT
CGGGCCCCAAATAATGATTTTATTTTGACTGATAGTGACCTGTTCGTTGCAACAAATTGATAAGCAATGC
TTTTTTATAATGCCAACTTTGTACAAAAAAGCAGGCTCTTTAAAGGAACCAATTCAGTCGACGCCGCCGC
GATCGCATGGCCGACGCAGACGAGGGCTTTGGCCTGGCGCACACGCCTCTGGAGCCTGACGCAAAAGACC
TGCCCTGCGATTCGAAACCCGAGAGCGCGCTCGGGGCCCCCAGCAAGTCCCCGTCGTCCCCGCAGGCCGC
CTTCACCCAGCAGGGCATGGAGGGAATCAAAGTGTTTCTCCATGAAAGAGAACTGTGGCTAAAATTCCAC
GAAGTGGGCACGGAAATGATCATAACCAAGGCTGGAAGGCGGATGTTTCCCAGTTACAAAGTGAAGGTGA
CGGGCCTTAATCCCAAAACGAAGTACATTCTTCTCATGGACATTGTACCTGCCGACGATCACAGATACAA
ATTCGCAGATAATAAATGGTCTGTGACGGGCAAAGCTGAGCCCGCCATGCCTGGCCGCCTGTACGTGCAC
CCAGACTCCCCCGCCACCGGGGCGCATTGGATGAGGCAGCTCGTCTCCTTCCAGAAACTCAAGCTCACCA
ACAACCACCTGGACCCATTTGGGCATATTATTCTAAATTCCATGCACAAATACCAGCCTAGATTACACAT
CGTGAAAGCGGATGAAAATAATGGATTTGGCTCAAAAAATACAGCGTTCTGCACTCACGTCTTTCCTGAG
ACTGCGTTTATAGCAGTGACTTCCTACCAGAACCACAAGATCACGCAATTAAAGATTGAGAATAATCCCT
TTGCCAAAGGATTTCGGGGCAGTGATGACATGGAGCTGCACAGAATGTCAAGAATGCAAAGTAAAGAATA
TCCCGTGGTCCCCAGGAGCACCGTGAGGCAAAAAGTGGCCTCCAACCACAGTCCTTTCAGCAGCGAGTCT
CGAGCTCTCTCCACCTCATCCAATTTGGGGTCCCAATACCAGTGTGAGAATGGTGTTTCCGGCCCCTCCC
AGGACCTCCTGCCTCCACCCAACCCATACCCACTGCCCCAGGAGCATAGCCAAATTTACCATTGTACCAA
GAGGAAAGAGGAAGAATGTTCCACCACAGACCATCCCTATAAGAAGCCCTACATGGAGACATCACCCAGT
GAAGAAGATTCCTTCTACCGCTCTAGCTATCCACAGCAGCAGGGCCTGGGTGCCTCCTACAGGACAGAGT
CGGCACAGCGGCAAGCTTGCATGTATGCCAGCTCTGCGCCCCCCAGCGAGCCTGTGCCCAGCCTAGAGGA
CATCAGCTGCAACACGTGGCCAAGCATGCCTTCCTACAGCAGCTGCACCGTCACCACCGTGCAGCCCATG
GACAGGCTACCCTACCAGCACTTCTCCGCTCACTTCACCTCGGGGCCCCTGGTCCCTCGGCTGGCTGGCA
TGGCCAACCATGGCTCCCCACAGCTGGGAGAGGGAATGTTCCAGCACCAGACCTCCGTGGCCCACCAGCC
TGTGGTCAGGCAGTGTGGGCCTCAGACTGGCCTGCAGTCCCCTGGCACCCTTCAGCCCCCTGAGTTCCTC
TACTCTCATGGCGTGCCAAGGACTCTATCCCCTCATCAGTACCACTCTGTGCACGGAGTTGGCATGGTGC
CAGAGTGGAGCGACAATAGCACGCGTGACTACAAAGACGATGACGATAAAGGTGATGGGTCCGGCCTGAA
CGACATCTTCGAGGCTCAGAAAATCGAATGGCACGAAGGCGCGCCGAGCTCGAGGTAGGCGGCCGCACTC
GAGATATCTAGACCCAGCTTTCTTGTACAAAGTTGGCATTATAAGAAAGCATTGCTTATCAATTTGTTGC
AACGAACAGGTCACTATCAGTCAAAATAAAATCATTATTTGCCATCCAGCTGCAGCTCTGGCCCGTGTCT
CAAAATCTCTGATGTTACATTGCACAAGATAAAAATATATCATCATGAACAATAAAACTGTCTGCTTACA
TAAACAGTAATACAAGGGGTGTTATGAGCCATATTCAACGGGAAACGTCGAGGCCGCGATTAAATTCCAA
CATGGATGCTGATTTATATGGGTATAAATGGGCTCGCGATAATGTCGGGCAATCAGGTGCGACAATCTAT
CGCTTGTATGGGAAGCCCGATGCGCCAGAGTTGTTTCTGAAACATGGCAAAGGTAGCGTTGCCAATGATG
TTACAGATGAGATGGTCAGACTAAACTGGCTGACGGAATTTATGCCTCTTCCGACCATCAAGCATTTTAT
CCGTACTCCTGATGATGCATGGTTACTCACCACTGCGATCCCCGGAAAAACAGCATTCCAGGTATTAGAA
GAATATCCTGATTCAGGTGAAAATATTGTTGATGCGCTGGCAGTGTTCCTGCGCCGGTTGCATTCGATTC
CTGTTTGTAATTGTCCTTTTAACAGCGATCGTGTATTTCGTCTCGCTCAGGCGCAATCACGAATGAATAA
CGGTTTGGTTGATGCGAGTGATTTTGATGACGAGCGTAATGGCTGGCCTGTTGAACAAGTCTGGAAAGAA
ATGCATAAACTTTTGCCATTCTCACCGGATTCAGTCGTCACTCATGGTGATTTCTCACTTGATAACCTTA
TTTTTGACGAGGGGAAATTAATAGGTTGTATTGATGTTGGACGAGTCGGAATCGCAGACCGATACCAGGA
TCTTGCCATCCTATGGAACTGCCTCGGTGAGTTTTCTCCTTCATTACAGAAACGGCTTTTTCAAAAATAT
GGTATTGATAATCCTGATATGAATAAATTGCAGTTTCATTTGATGCTCGATGAGTTTTTCTAATCAGAAT
TGGTTAATTGGTTGTAACATTATTCAGATTGGGCCCCGTTCCACTGAGCGTCAGACCCCGTAGAAAAGAT
CAAAGGATCTTCTTGAGATCCTTTTTTTCTGCGCGTAATCTGCTGCTTGCAAACAAAAAAACCACCGCTA
CCAGCGGTGGTTTGTTTGCCGGATCAAGAGCTACCAACTCTTTTTCCGAAGGTAACTGGCTTCAGCAGAG
CGCAGATACCAAATACTGTTCTTCTAGTGTAGCCGTAGTTAGGCCACCACTTCAAGAACTCTGTAGCACC
GCCTACATACCTCGCTCTGCTAATCCTGTTACCAGTGGCTGCTGCCAGTGGCGATAAGTCGTGTCTTACC
GGGTTGGACTCAAGACGATAGTTACCGGATAAGGCGCAGCGGTCGGGCTGAACGGGGGGTTCGTGCACAC
AGCCCAGCTTGGAGCGAACGACCTACACCGAACTGAGATACCTACAGCGTGAGCTATGAGAAAGCGCCAC
GCTTCCCGAAGGGAGAAAGGCGGACAGGTATCCGGTAAGCGGCAGGGTCGGAACAGGAGAGCGCACGAGG
GAGCTTCCAGGGGGAAACGCCTGGTATCTTTATAGTCCTGTCGGGTTTCGCCACCTCTGACTTGAGCGTC
GATTTTTGTGATGCTCGTCAGGGGGGCGGAGCCTATGGAAAAACGCCAGCAACGCGGCCTTTTTACGGTT
CCTGGCCTTTTGCTGGCCTTTTGCTCACATGTT
