>Addgene plasmid #32968 | pEntr-Tbx5flbio | addgene partial sequence | sequence record 42471 | pENTR-R
ATGATGATATATTTTTATCTTGTGCAATGTAACATCAGAGATTTTGAGACACGGGCCAGAGCTGCAGCTG
GATGGCAAATAATGATTTTATTTTGACTGATAGTGACCTGTTCGTTGCAACAAATTGATAAGCAATGCTT
TCTTATAATGCCAACTTTGTACAAGAAAGCTGGGTCTAGATATCTCGAGTGCGGCCGCCTACCTCGAGCT
CGGCGCGCCTTCGTGCCATTCGATTTTCTGAGCCTCGAAGATGTCGTTCAGGCCGGACCCATCACCTTTA
TCGTCATCGTCTTTGTAGTCACGCGTGCTATTGTCGCTCCACTCTGGCACCATGCCAACTCCGTGCACAG
AGTGGTACTGATGAGGGGATAGAGTCCTTGGCACGCCATGAGAGTAGAGGAACTCAGGGGGCTGAAGGGT
GCCAGGGGACTGCAGGCCAGTCTGAGGCCCACACTGCCTGACCACAGGCTGGTGGGCCACGGAGGTCTGG
TGCTGGAACATTCCCTCTCCCAGCTGTGGGGAGCCATGGTTGGCCATGCCAGCCAGCCGAGGGACCAGGG
GCCCCGAGGTGAAGTGAGCGGAGAAGTGCTGGTAGGGTAGCCTGTCCATGGGCTGCACGGTGGTGACGGT
GCAGCTGCTGTAGGAAGGCATGCTTGGCCACGTGTT
